>Addgene plasmid #16784 | XE125 XDsh delta COOH-GFP-CS2+ | addgene partial sequence | sequence record 23387 | 16784 with SP6
TTTCTTTCAGACACCATGGCGGAGACTAAAGTGATTTACCATCTGGATGAGGAGGAGACCCCGTACCTGG
TGAAGGTCCCTGTCCCGGCCACTGACATCCGCCTGAGGGACTTCAAGGCTGCGCTGGGCCGAGGCCACGC
CAAATATTTCTTCAAGGCCATGGACCAAGACTTCGGGGTAGTTAAGGAGGAGATCTCAGATGACAATGCC
AAGCTGCCGTGCTTTAATGGCCGTGTGGTGTCGTGGCTTGTGTCCTCCGAGGGTTCTCAGCCGGATTCTG
CACCCCCGGCCCCTGCTACAGAGGTCAGACCTGAACCCCCCCCTCCTGTTCCACCCCCGATTCCACCACC
CCCTGCAGAGAGAACCAGCGGTATTGGAGATTCCCGGCCTCCCTCCTTTCATCCCAACGTGTCGGGCAGT
ACTGAGCAGCTGGATCAGGACAACGAGTCTGTCATCTCCATGCGCAGAGACCGAGTCAGGCGGAGAGAGA
GCAGTGAGCAAGCAGGTGTTGGCAGAGGGGTGAATGGACGGACAGAGCGGCACCTATCTGGGTATGAATC
TTCCTCGACTCTATTGACCAGTGAGATTGAGACGAGTATCTGTGATTCGGAGGAGGACGACACCATGAGC
AGGTTCAGCAGTTCCACGGAGCAGAGCAGTGCCTCACGCCTTCTCAAACGGCACCGGCGCCGCCGCAAGC
AGAGACCCCCGCGCCTGGAACGGACGTCCTCATTCAGCAGCGTCACCGACTCCCTGCATT
