[The description below was written by a language model from this plasmid's Addgene catalogue record.]
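Description:
XE125 XDsh delta COOH-GFP-CS2+ is a Xenopus expression plasmid built on the pCS2+ backbone (about 4.1 kb without insert). It is maintained as a high-copy plasmid in E. coli under ampicillin selection. pCS2+ is a dual-purpose vector widely used in frog and fish embryology. It generally carries a strong CMV-derived promoter for direct expression in vertebrate cells, and an SP6 phage promoter upstream of the cloning site for in vitro synthesis of mRNA. No feature table accompanies this record, so these backbone elements are inferred from the vector name, not from annotation. The SP6 promoter is supported by the record itself, which lists it as the 5′ sequencing primer and as the polymerase used for transcription.

The insert is a C-terminally truncated form of Xenopus laevis Dishevelled (Xdsh, gene dvl2.L), a cytoplasmic component of Wnt signalling, fused to GFP. It was derived from an earlier GFP-tagged full-length XDsh construct and, according to the record, retains amino acids 1-588. The deleted region is given as 599-736, so the two stated boundaries do not quite meet, and the exact junction should be checked against sequence. The record does not say whether GFP lies at the N- or C-terminus, although the construct name suggests it follows the Dsh coding region.

The depositor notes indicate that the plasmid serves as a template for SP6 run-off transcription after NotI linearisation, which yields mRNA suitable for embryo microinjection. The associated study examined dorsal enrichment of Dishevelled during cortical rotation and establishment of the dorsal-ventral axis. This suggests the deletion mutant was used to test how the C-terminal region contributes to the localisation of the GFP-labelled protein in live embryos.
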