Addgene plasmid #16784: XE125 XDsh delta COOH-GFP-CS2+
Depositing lab: Randall Moon. Depositing organization: University of Washington. Publication: Establishment of the dorsal-ventral axis in Xenopus embryos coincides with the dorsal enrichment of dishevelled that is dependent on cortical rotation. Miller JR, Rowning BA, Larabell CA, Yang-Snyder JA, Bates RL, Moon RT. J Cell Biol. 1999 Jul 26;146(2):427-37. doi: 10.1083/jcb.146.2.427. PubMed 10427095.
Backbone
  Vector backbone: pCS2+
  Backbone size w/o insert (bp): 4095
  Vector type: Xenopus Expression
Growth in bacteria
  Bacterial resistance: Ampicillin, 100 μg/mL
  Growth temperature: 37°C
  Growth strain: DH5alpha
  Copy number: High Copy
Gene/Insert
  Gene/Insert name: Xdsh-delta-COOH (alt name: dsh)
  Species: X. laevis (frog)
  Mutation: contains Dsh amino acids 1-588 (deleting 599-736)
  Entrez Gene: dvl2.L (a.k.a. XELAEV_18019661mg, dishevelled, dsh, dvl, dvl2, xdd1, xdsh)
  Tag / fusion protein: GFP
  Cloning method: Restriction Enzyme
  Sequencing primers: 5′ SP6
Terms and licenses: Academic/Nonprofit Terms; Industry Terms: Not Available to Industry
Depositor comments: GFP-tagged XDsh of Yang-Snyder et al. (Curr. Biology, 1996) was engineered to now contain Dsh amino acids 1-588 (deleting 599-736). Linearize with Not1 and transcribe with SP6. Ref: J.R. Miller et al., (1999), J. Cell Biology 146:427-437.
How to cite: XE125 XDsh delta COOH-GFP-CS2+ was a gift from Randall Moon (Addgene plasmid # 16784 ; http://n2t.net/addgene:16784 ; RRID:Addgene_16784)
